>Addgene plasmid #19116 | pMIR-D10 mutUTR | addgene partial sequence | sequence record 24894 | Luc-F 5'-CAGTCAAGTAACAACCGCGA-3'
ACGNAGATGTGTTGTGGCGAGTCCGAAAGGTCTTACCGGAAAACTCGACGCAAGAAAAATCAGAGAGATC
CTCATAAAGGCCAAGAAGGGCGGAAAGTCCAAATTGCTCGAGTGATGAAAGCTGCGCACTAGTGTCTGAG
GCCGGTCTGAGGCCAGGATTGGAGAGGGGGCACCGCGTTCCAGGGCCCAGTGCTGGAGGACTGGGAAAGC
GGAAACAAAACCTTCACCGCTCTTTGTTTGTTGTTTTGTTGTATTTTGTTTTCCTGCTAGAATGTGACTT
TGGGGTCATTATGTTCGTGCTGCAAGTGATCTGTAATCCCTATGAGTATATATATATATATATAAACTTA
GCACGTGTAATTTATTATTTTTTCATCGTAATGCACCCAAACTATTATTGCGCATTTTCATTTGGGTCTT
AACTTATTGGAACTGTAGAGCATCCATCCATCCATCCATCCAGCAATGTGACTTTTTCATGTCTTTCCTA
ACACAAAAGGTCTATGTGTGTGGTTAGTCCATGAACTCATGGCATTTTGAATACATCCAGTACTTTAAAA
ATGACATATATATTTAAAAAAAAAAGATTAAGAAAACCCACAAGTTGGAGGGAGGGGGACTTAAAAAGCA
CATTACAATGTATCTTTTCACAAATGAATTNCGCNNTNCCCNNGGGANAANGGNAAATNTTGNCGATTTA
TGNCTTGTAGCCTTTCCCTTGTGGTGCATCTGTGGTTTGGTAGAAGTACAACAGCAACCTGTCCTTTCTG
TGCATGTTCTGGTCGCATGTATAATGCAATAAACTCTGGAAATGAGTTCA
