[The description below was written by a language model from this plasmid's Addgene catalogue record.]
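Description:
pMIR-D10 mutUTR is a mammalian expression reporter plasmid built on the commercial pMIR-REPORT backbone (about 6.5 kb without insert), a vector designed for testing microRNA target sites by placing candidate sequences downstream of a firefly luciferase coding region. It is maintained in E. coli as a high-copy plasmid under ampicillin selection, and the record lists puromycin as the selectable marker for mammalian cells. The record does not name the promoter driving the reporter, and no feature table is available to confirm individual elements. The use of a luciferase-directed forward sequencing primer is consistent with the insert lying immediately 3′ of the luciferase gene.

The insert is an approximately 810 bp fragment of the human HOXD10 (homeobox D10) 3′ untranslated region, cloned between SpeI and HindIII sites that both remain intact. This version carries a four-nucleotide substitution within the predicted miR-10b binding site, intended to disrupt pairing with the microRNA. In a reporter of this type, a functional microRNA site in the 3′ UTR lowers luciferase output when the cognate microRNA is present. A mutated site should be refractory to that repression.

The construct therefore serves as the specificity control for a matching wild-type HOXD10 UTR reporter, used to show that miR-10b regulates HOXD10 directly through this site. The associated work concerns miR-10b in breast cancer invasion and metastasis.
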