Addgene plasmid #19116: pMIR-D10 mutUTR
Depositing lab: Bob Weinberg. Depositing organization: Whitehead Institute for Biomedical Research. Publication: Tumour invasion and metastasis initiated by microRNA-10b in breast cancer. Ma L, Teruya-Feldstein J, Weinberg RA. Nature. 2007 Oct 11. 449(7163):682-8. 10.1038/nature06174 PubMed 17898713.
Backbone
  Vector backbone: pMIR-report
  Backbone manufacturer: Ambion
  Backbone size w/o insert (bp): 6470
  Vector type: Mammalian Expression
  Selectable markers: Puromycin
Growth in bacteria
  Bacterial resistance: Ampicillin, 100 μg/mL
  Growth temperature: 37°C
  Growth strain: DH5alpha
  Copy number: High Copy
Gene/Insert
  Gene/Insert name: HOXD10 mut 3' UTR (alt names: homeobox D10; HOX4; HOX4D; HOX4E; Hox-4.4)
  Species: H. sapiens (human)
  Insert size (bp): 810
  Entrez Gene: HOXD10 (a.k.a. HOX4, HOX4D, HOX4E, Hox-4.4)
  Cloning method: Restriction Enzyme; 5′ cloning site SpeI (not destroyed); 3′ cloning site HindIII (not destroyed)
  Sequencing primers: 5′ Luc-F; 3′ M13-F20
Terms and licenses: Academic/Nonprofit Terms; Industry Terms: Not Available to Industry
Depositor comments: Has a substitution of 4 nucleotides within the mir-10b binding site: from TCGTAATGCAGGGTA in wt to TCGTAATGCACCCAA in mutant
How to cite: pMIR-D10 mutUTR was a gift from Bob Weinberg (Addgene plasmid # 19116 ; http://n2t.net/addgene:19116 ; RRID:Addgene_19116)
